Addgene plasmid #184450: pVITRO1-mCardinal-NLS
Purpose: Nucleus-targeted mCardinal expression in mammalian cells
Depositing lab: Chuan-Hsiang Huang. Depositing organization: Johns Hopkins University and School of Medicine. Publication: Deciphering cell signaling networks with massively multiplexed biosensor barcoding. Yang JM, Chi WY, Liang J, Takayanagi S, Iglesias PA, Huang CH. Cell. 2021 Dec 9;184(25):6193-6206.e14. doi: 10.1016/j.cell.2021.11.005. Epub 2021 Nov 26. PubMed 34838160.
Backbone
  Vector backbone: pVITRO1-hygro-mcs
  Backbone manufacturer: InvivoGen
  Backbone size w/o insert (bp): 6491
  Total vector size (bp): 6762
  Vector type: Mammalian Expression
Growth in bacteria
  Bacterial resistance: Hygromycin, 200 μg/mL
  Growth temperature: 37°C
  Growth strain: DH5alpha
  Copy number: High Copy
Gene/Insert
  Gene/Insert name: mCardinal-3xNLS
  Species: Synthetic
  Insert size (bp): 271
  Mutation: WT
  Promoter: Rat EF1α
  Cloning method: Restriction Enzyme; 5′ cloning site BspEI (not destroyed); 3′ cloning site BamHI (not destroyed)
  Sequencing primers: 5′ N/A; 3′ GGAAAGACCAGGCGGAGTTTC
Terms and licenses: Academic/Nonprofit Terms; Industry Terms: Not Available to Industry
How to cite: pVITRO1-mCardinal-NLS was a gift from Chuan-Hsiang Huang (Addgene plasmid # 184450 ; http://n2t.net/addgene:184450 ; RRID:Addgene_184450)
