[The description below was written by a language model from this plasmid's Addgene catalogue record and pLannotate feature annotations shown in this document.]
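Description:
pVITRO1-mCardinal-NLS is a mammalian expression plasmid built on the InvivoGen pVITRO1-hygro-mcs backbone, a dual-cassette vector. It replicates in E. coli from a high-copy ColE1/pUC-type origin and is selected with hygromycin in bacteria. The same hph (hygromycin phosphotransferase) gene can also serve for selection in mammalian cells.

The payload is mCardinal, a monomeric far-red fluorescent protein derived from Entacmaea quadricolor, fused at its C-terminus to SV40 large T antigen nuclear localization signal. The catalogue names the insert as mCardinal-3xNLS, although the annotation marks only one NLS copy explicitly. According to the catalogue, expression is driven by the rat EF1α promoter. The feature table does not label that promoter, but it shows a CMV enhancer and partial CMV promoter upstream of an unannotated stretch preceding the mCardinal reading frame, where a composite promoter would sit. Downstream of the fusion, an FMDV IRES links the hph gene to the same transcript, which ends at an EF-1α polyadenylation signal. Short bacterial promoter elements just before hph account for its expression in E. coli. The second cassette carries an SV40 enhancer fragment, a mouse EF-1α promoter and an SV40 poly(A) signal. It has no annotated coding insert and appears to be empty.

The recorded sizes disagree: the catalogue gives a 271 bp insert and a total of 6,762 bp, whereas the sequenced record is 7,307 nt and mCardinal alone spans about 730 bp. The construct labels nuclei with a far-red marker in mammalian cells, and the associated publication concerns multiplexed biosensor barcoding of cells.
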