Features (pLannotate 1.2.2; 14 found; start..end, strand, type, name):
     51..242     +  promoter       SV40 promoter (fragment): SV40 enhancer and early promoter
    429..1562    +  promoter       mEF-1α promoter (fragment): strong constitutive promoter for mouse elongation factor EF-1α
   1607..1728    -  polyA_signal   SV40 poly(A) signal: SV40 polyadenylation signal
   1751..1822    -  CDS            large T antigen (fragment): large T antigen from SV40 (simian virus 40)
   1916..2504    +  rep_origin     ori: high-copy-number ColE1/pMB1/pBR322/pUC origin of replication
   2584..2887    +  enhancer       CMV enhancer: human cytomegalovirus immediate early enhancer
   2889..2988    +  promoter       CMV promoter (fragment): human cytomegalovirus (CMV) immediate early promoter
   4320..5051    +  CDS            mCardinal: mCardinal is a basic (constitutively fluorescent) far red fluorescent protein published in 2014, derived from Entacmaea quadricolor. It is reported to be a rapidly-maturing monomer with moderate acid sensitivity.
   5064..5084    +  CDS            SV40 NLS: nuclear localization signal of SV40 (simian virus 40) large T antigen
   5154..5598    +  misc_feature   FMDV IRES: internal ribosome entry site (IRES) of the foot-and-mouth disease virus
   5631..5649    +  promoter       tac promoter (fragment): strong E. coli promoter; hybrid between the trp and lac UV5 promoters
   5669..5687    +  promoter       T7 promoter: promoter for bacteriophage T7 RNA polymerase
   5697..6719    +  CDS            hph: KHYB_ECOLX - Experimental evidence at protein level: Swiss-Prot protein existence level 1. The aminoglycoside phosphotransferases achieve inactivation of their antibiotic substrates by phosphorylation. Only phosphorylates hygromycin and closely related compounds such as demethyl analogs and destomycin. From Escherichia coli.
   6734..7306    +  polyA_signal   EF-1α poly(A) signal: human EF-1α polyadenylation signal
>Addgene plasmid #184450 | pVITRO1-mCardinal-NLS | addgene full sequence | sequence record 362888 | Addgene NGS Result
CCTGCAGGGCCTGAAATAACCTCTGAAAGAGGAACTTGGTTAGGTACCTTCTGAGGCGGAAAGAACCAGC
TGTGGAATGTGTGTCAGTTAGGGTGTGGAAAGTCCCCAGGCTCCCCAGCAGGCAGAAGTATGCAAAGCAT
GCATCTCAATTAGTCAGCAACCAGGTGTGGAAAGTCCCCAGGCTCCCCAGCAGGCAGAAGTATGCAAAGC
ATGCATCTCAATTAGTCAGCAACCATAGTCCCACTAGTGGAGCCGAGAGTAATTCATACAAAAGGAGGGA
TCGCCTTCGCAAGGGGAGAGCCCAGGGACCGTCCCTAAATTCTCACAGACCCAAATCCCTGTAGCCGCCC
CACGACAGCGCGAGGAGCATGCGCTCAGGGCTGAGCGCGGGGAGAGCAGAGCACACAAGCTCATAGACCC
TGGTCGTGGGGGGGAGGACCGGGGAGCTGGCGCGGGGCAAACTGGGAAAGCGGTGTCGTGTGCTGGCTCC
GCCCTCTTCCCGAGGGTGGGGGAGAACGGTATATAAGTGCGGCAGTCGCCTTGGACGTTCTTTTTCGCAA
CGGGTTTGCCGTCAGAACGCAGGTGAGGGGCGGGTGTGGCTTCCGCGGGCCGCCGAGCTGGAGGTCCTGC
TCCGAGCGGGCCGGGCCCCGCTGTCGTCGGCGGGGATTAGCTGCGAGCATTCCCGCTTCGAGTTGCGGGC
GGCGCGGGAGGCAGAGTGCGAGGCCTAGCGGCAACCCCGTAGCCTCGCCTCGTGTCCGGCTTGAGGCCTA
GCGTGGTGTCCGCGCCGCCGCCGCGTGCTACTCCGGCCGCACTCTGGTCTTTTTTTTTTTTGTTGTTGTT
GCCCTGCTGCCTTCGATTGCCGTTCAGCAATAGGGGCTAACAAAGGGAGGGTGCGGGGCTTGCTCGCCCG
GAGCCCGGAGAGGTCATGGTTGGGGAGGAATGGAGGGACAGGAGTGGCGGCTGGGGCCCGCCCGCCTTCG
GAGCACATGTCCGACGCCACCTGGATGGGGCGAGGCCTGGGGTTTTTCCCGAAGCAACCAGGCTGGGGTT
AGCGTGCCGAGGCCATGTGGCCCCAGCACCCGGCACGATCTGGCTTGGCGGCGCCGCGTTGCCCTGCCTC
CCTAACTAGGGTGAGGCCATCCCGTCCGGCACCAGTTGCGTGCGTGGAAAGATGGCCGCTCCCGGGCCCT
GTTGCAAGGAGCTCAAAATGGAGGACGCGGCAGCCCGGTGGAGCGGGCGGGTGAGTCACCCACACAAAGG
AAGAGGGCCTGGTCCCTCACCGGCTGCTGCTTCCTGTGACCCCGTGGTCCTATCGGCCGCAATAGTCACC
TCGGGCTTTTGAGCACGGCTAGTCGCGGCGGGGGGAGGGGATGTAATGGCGTTGGAGTTTGTTCACATTT
GGTGGGTGGAGACTAGTCAGGCCAGCCTGGCGCTGGAAGTCATTTTTGGAATTTGTCCCCTTGAGTTTTG
AGCGGAGCTAATTCTCGGGCTTCTTAGCGGTTCAAAGGTATCTTTTAAACCCTTTTTTAGGTGTTGTGAA
AACCACCGCTAATTCAAAGCAACCGGTGATATCAAAGATCTTGTACAGCTAGCTGGCCAGACATGATAAG
ATACATTGATGAGTTTGGACAAACCACAACTAGAATGCAGTGAAAAAAATGCTTTATTTGTGAAATTTGT
GATGCTATTGCTTTATTTGTAACCATTATAAGCTGCAATAAACAAGTTAACAACAACAATTGCATTCATT
TTATGTTTCAGGTTCAGGGGGAGGTGTGGGAGGTTTTTTAAAGCAAGTAAAACCTCTACAAATGTGGTAT
GGAAATGTTAATTAACTAGCCATGACCAAAATCCCTTAACGTGAGTTTTCGTTCCACTGAGCGTCAGACC
CCGTAGAAAAGATCAAAGGATCTTCTTGAGATCCTTTTTTTCTGCGCGTAATCTGCTGCTTGCAAACAAA
AAAACCACCGCTACCAGCGGTGGTTTGTTTGCCGGATCAAGAGCTACCAACTCTTTTTCCGAAGGTAACT
GGCTTCAGCAGAGCGCAGATACCAAATACTGTTCTTCTAGTGTAGCCGTAGTTAGGCCACCACTTCAAGA
ACTCTGTAGCACCGCCTACATACCTCGCTCTGCTAATCCTGTTACCAGTGGCTGCTGCCAGTGGCGATAA
GTCGTGTCTTACCGGGTTGGACTCAAGACGATAGTTACCGGATAAGGCGCAGCGGTCGGGCTGAACGGGG
GGTTCGTGCACACAGCCCAGCTTGGAGCGAACGACCTACACCGAACTGAGATACCTACAGCGTGAGCTAT
GAGAAAGCGCCACGCTTCCCGAAGGGAGAAAGGCGGACAGGTATCCGGTAAGCGGCAGGGTCGGAACAGG
AGAGCGCACGAGGGAGCTTCCAGGGGGAAACGCCTGGTATCTTTATAGTCCTGTCGGGTTTCGCCACCTC
TGACTTGAGCGTCGATTTTTGTGATGCTCGTCAGGGGGGCGGAGCCTATGGAAAAACGCCAGCAACGCGG
CCTTTTTACGGTTCCTGGCCTTTTGCTGGCCTTTTGCTCACATGTTCTTAATTAACCTGCAGGCGTTACA
TAACTTACGGTAAATGGCCCGCCTGGCTGACCGCCCAACGACCCCCGCCCATTGACGTCAATAATGACGT
ATGTTCCCATAGTAACGCCAATAGGGACTTTCCATTGACGTCAATGGGTGGAGTATTTACGGTAAACTGC
CCACTTGGCAGTACATCAAGTGTATCATATGCCAAGTACGCCCCCTATTGACGTCAATGACGGTAAATGG
CCCGCCTGGCATTATGCCCAGTACATGACCTTATGGGACTTTCCTACTTGGCAGTACATCTACGTATTAG
TCATCGCTATTACCATGATGATGCGGTTTTGGCAGTACATCAATGGGCGTGGATAGCGGTTTGACTCACG
GGGATTTCCAAGTCTCCACCCCATTGACGTCAATGGGAGTTTGTTTTGACTAGTGGAGCCGAGAGTAATT
CATACAAAAGGAGGGATCGCCTTCGCAAGGGGAGAGCCCAGGGACCGTCCCTAAATTCTCACAGACCCAA
ATCCCTGTAGCCGCCCCACGACAGCGCGAGGAGCATGCGCCCAGGGCTGAGCGCGGGTAGATCAGAGCAC
ACAAGCTCACAGTCCCCGGCGGTGGGGGGAGGGGCGCGCTGAGCGGGGGCCAGGGAGCTGGCGCGGGGCA
AACTGGGAAAGTGGTGTCGTGTGCTGGCTCCGCCCTCTTCCCGAGGGTGGGGGAGAACGGTATATAAGTG
CGGTAGTCGCCTTGGACGTTCTTTTTCGCAACGGGTTTGCCGTCAGAACGCAGGTGAGTGGCGGGTGTGG
CTTCCGCGGGCCCCGGAGCTGGAGCCCTGCTCTGAGCGGGCCGGGCTGATATGCGAGTGTCGTCCGCAGG
GTTTAGCTGTGAGCATTCCCACTTCGAGTGGCGGGCGGTGCGGGGGTGAGAGTGCGAGGCCTAGCGGCAA
CCCCGTAGCCTCGCCTCGTGTCCGGCTTGAGGCCTAGCGTGGTGTCCGCCGCCGCGTGCCACTCCGGCCG
CACTATGCGTTTTTTGTCCTTGCTGCCCTCGATTGCCTTCCAGCAGCATGGGCTAACAAAGGGAGGGTGT
GGGGCTCACTCTTAAGGAGCCCATGAAGCTTACGTTGGATAGGAATGGAAGGGCAGGAGGGGCGACTGGG
GCCCGCCCGCCTTCGGAGCACATGTCCGACGCCACCTGGATGGGGCGAGGCCTGTGGCTTTCCGAAGCAA
TCGGGCGTGAGTTTAGCCTACCTGGGCCATGTGGCCCTAGCACTGGGCACGGTCTGGCCTGGCGGTGCCG
CGTTCCCTTGCCTCCCAACAAGGGTGAGGCCGTCCCGCCCGGCACCAGTTGCTTGCGCGGAAAGATGGCC
GCTCCCGGGGCCCTGTTGCAAGGAGCTCAAAATGGAGGACGCGGCAGCCCGGTGGAGCGGGCGGGTGAGT
CACCCACACAAAGGAAGAGGGCCTTGCCCCTCGCCGGCCGCTGCTTCCTGTGACCCCGTGGTCTATCGGC
CGCATAGTCACCTCGGGCTTCTCTTGAGCACCGCTCGTCGCGGCGGGGGGAGGGGATCTAATGGCGTTGG
AGTTTGTTCACATTTGGTGGGTGGAGACTAGTCAGGCCAGCCTGGCGCTGGAAGTCATTCTTGGAATTTG
CCCCTTTGAGTTTGGAGCGAGGCTAATTCTCAAGCCTCTTAGCGGTTCAAAGGTATTTTCTAAACCCGTT
TCCAGGTGTTGTGAAAGCCACCGCTAATTCAAAGCAATCCGGAGCCACCATGGTGAGCAAGGGCGAGGAG
CTGATCAAGGAGAACATGCACATGAAGCTGTACATGGAAGGCACCGTGAACAACCACCACTTCAAGTGCA
CCACCGAAGGGGAGGGCAAGCCCTACGAGGGCACCCAGACCCAGAGGATTAAGGTGGTGGAGGGAGGCCC
CCTGCCGTTCGCATTCGACATCCTGGCCACCTGCTTTATGTACGGGAGCAAGACCTTCATCAACCACACC
CAGGGCATCCCCGATTTCTTTAAGCAGTCCTTCCCTGAGGGCTTCACATGGGAGAGAGTCACCACATACG
AAGACGGGGGCGTGCTTACCGTTACCCAGGACACCAGCCTCCAGGACGGCTGCTTGATCTACAACGTCAA
GCTCAGAGGGGTGAACTTCCCATCCAACGGCCCTGTGATGCAGAAGAAAACACTCGGCTGGGAGGCCACC
ACCGAGACCCTGTACCCCGCTGACGGCGGCCTGGAAGGCAGATGCGACATGGCCCTGAAGCTCGTGGGCG
GGGGCCACCTGCACTGCAACCTGAAGACCACATACAGATCCAAGAAACCCGCTAAGAACCTCAAGATGCC
CGGCGTCTACTTTGTGGACCGCAGACTGGAAAGAATCAAGGAGGCCGACAATGAGACCTACGTCGAGCAG
CACGAGGTGGCTGTGGCCAGATACTGCGACCTCCCTAGCAAACTGGGGCACAAACTTAATGGCATGGACG
AGCTGTACAAGGGAAGCTCCGATCCAAAAAAGAAGAGAAAGGTAGACCCCAAAAAGAAAAGGAAGGTGGA
CCCTAAGAAAAAGCGCAAAGTGTGAGGATCCCGTACGCCTAGGAGCAGGTTTCCCCAATGACACAAAACG
TGCAACTTGAAACTCCGCCTGGTCTTTCCAGGTCTAGAGGGGTAACACTTTGTACTGCGTTTGGCTCCAC
GCTCGATCCACTGGCGAGTGTTAGTAACAGCACTGTTGCTTCGTAGCGGAGCATGACGGCCGTGGGAACT
CCTCCTTGGTAACAAGGACCCACGGGGCCAAAAGCCACGCCCACACGGGCCCGTCATGTGTGCAACCCCA
GCACGGCGACTTTACTGCGAAACCCACTTTAAAGTGACATTGAAACTGGTACCCACACACTGGTGACAGG
CTAAGGATGCCCTTCAGGTACCCCGAGGTAACACGCGACACTCGGGATCTGAGAAGGGGACTGGGGCTTC
TATAAAAGCGCTCGGTTTAAAAAGCTTCTATGCCTGAATAGGTGACCGGAGGTCGGCACCTTTCCTTTGC
AATTACTGACCCTATGAATACACTGACTGTTTGACAATTAATCATCGGCATAGTATATCGGCATAGTATA
ATACGACTCACTATAGGAGGGCCACCATGAAGAAACCTGAACTGACAGCAACTTCTGTTGAGAAGTTTCT
CATTGAAAAATTTGATTCTGTTTCTGATCTCATGCAGCTGTCTGAAGGTGAAGAAAGCAGAGCCTTTTCT
TTTGATGTTGGAGGAAGAGGTTATGTTCTGAGGGTCAATTCTTGTGCTGATGGTTTTTACAAAGACAGAT
ATGTTTACAGACACTTTGCCTCTGCTGCTCTGCCAATTCCAGAAGTTCTGGACATTGGAGAATTTTCTGA
ATCTCTCACCTACTGCATCAGCAGAAGAGCACAAGGAGTCACTCTCCAGGATCTCCCTGAAACTGAGCTG
CCAGCTGTTCTGCAACCTGTTGCTGAAGCAATGGATGCCATTGCAGCAGCTGATCTGAGCCAAACCTCTG
GATTTGGTCCTTTTGGTCCCCAAGGCATTGGTCAGTACACCACTTGGAGGGATTTCATTTGTGCCATTGC
TGATCCTCATGTCTATCACTGGCAGACTGTGATGGATGACACAGTTTCTGCTTCTGTTGCTCAGGCACTG
GATGAACTCATGCTGTGGGCAGAAGATTGTCCTGAAGTCAGACACCTGGTCCATGCTGATTTTGGAAGCA
ACAATGTTCTGACAGACAATGGCAGAATCACTGCAGTCATTGACTGGTCTGAAGCCATGTTTGGAGATTC
TCAATATGAGGTTGCCAACATTTTTTTTTGGAGACCTTGGCTGGCTTGCATGGAACAACAAACAAGATAT
TTTGAAAGAAGACACCCAGAACTGGCTGGTTCCCCCAGACTGAGAGCCTACATGCTCAGAATTGGCCTGG
ACCAACTGTATCAATCTCTGGTTGATGGAAACTTTGATGATGCTGCTTGGGCACAAGGAAGATGTGATGC
CATTGTGAGGTCTGGTGCTGGAACTGTTGGAAGAACTCAAATTGCAAGAAGGTCTGCTGCTGTTTGGACT
GATGGATGTGTTGAAGTTCTGGCTGACTCTGGAAACAGGAGACCCTCCACAAGACCCAGAGCCAAGGAAT
GAATATTAGCTAGATTATCCCTAATACCTGCCACCCCACTCTTAATCAGTGGTGGAAGAACGGTCTCAGA
ACTGTTTGTTTCAATTGGCCATTTAAGTTTAGTAGTAAAAGACTGGTTAATGATAACAATGCATCGTAAA
ACCTTCAGAAGGAAAGGAGAATGTTTTGTGGACCACTTTGGTTTTCTTTTTTGCGTGTGGCAGTTTTAAG
TTATTAGTTTTTAAAATCAGTACTTTTTAATGGAAACAACTTGACCAAAAATTTGTCACAGAATTTTGAG
ACCCATTAAAAAAGTTAAATGAGAAACCTGTGTGTTCCTTTGGTCAACACCGAGACATTTAGGTGAAAGA
CATCTAATTCTGGTTTTACGAATCTGGAAACTTCTTGAAAATGTAATTCTTGAGTTAACACTTCTGGGTG
GAGAATAGGGTTGTTTTCCCCCCACATAATTGGAAGGGGAAGGAATATCATTTAAAGCTATGGGAGGGTT
GCTTTGATTACAACACTGGAGAGAAATGCAGCATGTTGCTGATTGCCTGTCACTAAAACAGGCCAAAAAC
TGAGTCCTTGGGTTGCATAGAAAGCTG
